>Addgene plasmid #225487 | pLVUT-spC3GFP | addgene full sequence | sequence record 444518 | Addgene NGS Result
CGGATCGGGAGATCTCCCGATCCCCTATGGTGCACTCTCAGTACAATCTGCTCTGATGCCGCATAGTTAA
GCCAGTATCTGCTCCCTGCTTGTGTGTTGGAGGTCGCTGAGTAGTGCGCGAGCAAAATTTAAGCTACAAC
AAGGCAAGGCTTGACCGACAATTGCATGAAGAATCTGCTTAGGGTTAGGCGTTTTGCGCTGCTTCGCGAT
GTACGGGCCAGATATACGCGTTGACATTGATTATTGACTAGTTATTAATAGTAATCAATTACGGGGTCAT
TAGTTCATAGCCCATATATGGAGTTCCGCGTTACATAACTTACGGTAAATGGCCCGCCTGGCTGACCGCC
CAACGACCCCCGCCCATTGACGTCAATAATGACGTATGTTCCCATAGTAACGCCAATAGGGACTTTCCAT
TGACGTCAATGGGTGGAGTATTTACGGTAAACTGCCCACTTGGCAGTACATCAAGTGTATCATATGCCAA
GTACGCCCCCTATTGACGTCAATGACGGTAAATGGCCCGCCTGGCATTATGCCCAGTACATGACCTTATG
GGACTTTCCTACTTGGCAGTACATCTACGTATTAGTCATCGCTATTACCATGGTGATGCGGTTTTGGCAG
TACATCAATGGGCGTGGATAGCGGTTTGACTCACGGGGATTTCCAAGTCTCCACCCCATTGACGTCAATG
GGAGTTTGTTTTGGCACCAAAATCAACGGGACTTTCCAAAATGTCGTAACAACTCCGCCCCATTGACGCA
AATGGGCGGTAGGCGTGTACGGTGGGAGGTCTATATAAGCAGCGCGTTTTGCCTGTACTGGGTCTCTCTG
GTTAGACCAGATCTGAGCCTGGGAGCTCTCTGGCTAACTAGGGAACCCACTGCTTAAGCCTCAATAAAGC
TTGCCTTGAGTGCTTCAAGTAGTGTGTGCCCGTCTGTTGTGTGACTCTGGTAACTAGAGATCCCTCAGAC
CCTTTTAGTCAGTGTGGAAAATCTCTAGCAGTGGCGCCCGAACAGGGACTTGAAAGCGAAAGGGAAACCA
GAGGAGCTCTCTCGACGCAGGACTCGGCTTGCTGAAGCGCGCACGGCAAGAGGCGAGGGGCGGCGACTGG
TGAGTACGCCAAAAATTTTGACTAGCGGAGGCTAGAAGGAGAGAGATGGGTGCGAGAGCGTCAGTATTAA
GCGGGGGAGAATTAGATCGCGATGGGAAAAAATTCGGTTAAGGCCAGGGGGAAAGAAAAAATATAAATTA
AAACATATAGTATGGGCAAGCAGGGAGCTAGAACGATTCGCAGTTAATCCTGGCCTGTTAGAAACATCAG
AAGGCTGTAGACAAATACTGGGACAGCTACAACCATCCCTTCAGACAGGATCAGAAGAACTTAGATCATT
ATATAATACAGTAGCAACCCTCTATTGTGTGCATCAAAGGATAGAGATAAAAGACACCAAGGAAGCTTTA
GACAAGATAGAGGAAGAGCAAAACAAAAGTAAGACCACCGCACAGCAAGCGGCCGCTGATCTTCAGACCT
GGAGGAGGAGATATGAGGGACAATTGGAGAAGTGAATTATATAAATATAAAGTAGTAAAAATTGAACCAT
TAGGAGTAGCACCCACCAAGGCAAAGAGAAGAGTGGTGCAGAGAGAAAAAAGAGCAGTGGGAATAGGAGC
TTTGTTCCTTGGGTTCTTGGGAGCAGCAGGAAGCACTATGGGCGCAGCGTCAATGACGCTGACGGTACAG
GCCAGACAATTATTGTCTGGTATAGTGCAGCAGCAGAACAATTTGCTGAGGGCTATTGAGGCGCAACAGC
ATCTGTTGCAACTCACAGTCTGGGGCATCAAGCAGCTCCAGGCAAGAATCCTGGCTGTGGAAAGATACCT
AAAGGATCAACAGCTCCTGGGGATTTGGGGTTGCTCTGGAAAACTCATTTGCACCACTGCTGTGCCTTGG
AATGCTAGTTGGAGTAATAAATCTCTGGAACAGATTTGGAATCACACGACCTGGATGGAGTGGGACAGAG
AAATTAACAATTACACAAGCTTAATACACTCCTTAATTGAAGAATCGCAAAACCAGCAAGAAAAGAATGA
ACAAGAATTATTGGAATTAGATAAATGGGCAAGTTTGTGGAATTGGTTTAACATAACAAATTGGCTGTGG
TATATAAAATTATTCATAATGATAGTAGGAGGCTTGGTAGGTTTAAGAATAGTTTTTGCTGTACTTTCTA
TAGTGAATAGAGTTAGGCAGGGATATTCACCATTATCGTTTCAGACCCACCTCCCAACCCCGAGGGGACC
CGACAGGCCCGAAGGAATAGAAGAAGAAGGTGGAGAGAGAGACAGAGACAGATCCATTCGATTAGTGAAC
GGATCGGCACTGCGTGCGCCAATTCTGCAGACAAATGGCAGTATTCATCCACAATTTTAAAAGAAAAGGG
GGGATTGGGGGGTACAGTGCAGGGGAAAGAATAGTAGACATAATAGCAACAGACATACAAACTAAAGAAT
TACAAAAACAAATTACAAAAATTCAAAATTTTCGGGTTTATTACAGGGACAGCAGAGATCCAGTTTGGTT
AATTAACCCGTGTCGGCTCCAGATCTGGCCTCCGCGCCGGGTTTTGGCGCCTCCCGCGGGCGCCCCCCTC
CTCACGGCGAGCGCTGCCACGTCAGACGAAGGGCGCAGCGAGCGTCCTGATCCTTCCGCCCGGACGCTCA
GGACAGCGGCCCGCTGCTCATAAGACTCGGCCTTAGAACCCCAGTATCAGCAGAAGGACATTTTAGGACG
GGACTTGGGTGACTCTAGGGCACTGGTTTTCTTTCCAGAGAGCGGAACAGGCGAGGAAAAGTAGTCCCTT
CTCGGCGATTCTGCGGAGGGATCTCCGTGGGGCGGTGAACGCCGATGATTATATAAGGACGCGCCGGGTG
TGGCACAGCTAGTTCCGTCGCAGCCGGGATTTGGGTCGCGGTTCTTGTTTGTGGATCGCTGTGATCGTCA
CTTGGTGAGTAGCGGGCTGCTGGGCTGGCCGGGGCTTTCGTGGCCGCCGGGCCGCTCGGTGGGACGGAAG
CGTGTGGAGAGACCGCCAAGGGCTGTAGTCTGGGTCCGCGAGCAAGGTTGCCCTGAACTGGGGGTTGGGG
GGAGCGCAGCAAAATGGCGGCTGTTCCCGAGTCTTGAATGGAAGACGCTTGTGAGGCGGGCTGTGAGGTC
GTTGAAACAAGGTGGGGGGCATGGTGGGCGGCAAGAACCCAAGGTCTTGAGGCCTTCGCTAATGCGGGAA
AGCTCTTATTCGGGTGAGATGGGCTGGGGCACCATCTGGGGACCCTGACGTGAAGTTTGTCACTGACTGG
AGAACTCGGTTTGTCGTCTGTTGCGGGGGCGGCAGTTATGGCGGTGCCGTTGGGCAGTGCACCCGTACCT
TTGGGAGCGCGCGCCCTCGTCGTGTCGTGACGTCACCCGTTCTGTTGGCTTATAATGCAGGGTGGGGCCA
CCTGCCGGTAGGTGTGCGGTAGGCTTTTCTCCGTCGCAGGACGCAGGGTTCGGGCCTAGGGTAGGCTCTC
CTGAATCGACAGGCGCCGGACCTCTGGTGAGGGGAGGGATAAGTGAGGCGTCAGTTTCTTTGGTCGGTTT
TATGTACCTATCTTCTTAAGTAGCTGAAGCTCCGGTTTTGAACTATGCGCTCGGGGTTGGCGAGTGTGTT
TTGTGAAGTTTTTTAGGCACCTTTTGAAATGTAATCATTTGGGTCAATATGTAATTTTCAGTGTTAGACT
AGTAAATTGTCCGCTAAATTCTGGCCGTTTTTGGCTTTTTTGTTAGACGAAGCTTGGGCTGCAGGTCGAC
TCTAGAGGATCCCCGGGTACCGGTATGGAGACAGACACACTCCTGCTATGGGTACTGCTGCTCTGGGTTC
CAGGTTCCACTGGTGACGCGGCCCAGCCGGCCAGGCGCGCCGTACGAAGCTTGGTACCGAGCTCGGATCC
ACTCCAGTGTGGTGGAATTCTGCAGATATCGATGGGAGGATACGGCCGAAAGAAGCGACGACAGCGACGC
CGTGGAGGAGGCGGTACCATGGACCAGAAGCTGATCTCCGAGGAGGACCTGGGATCCTCTAGAGTCGACC
TGCAGGCATGCAATGCTTATTCCATTAATCAAAAGGCTTATTCAAATACTTACCAGGAGTTTACTAATAT
TGATCAAGCAAAAGCTTGGGGTAATGCTCAGTATAAAAAGTATGGACTAAGCAAATCAGAAAAAGAAGCT
ATAGTATCATATACTAAAAGCGCTAGTGAAATAAATGGAAAGCTAAGACAAAATAAGGGAGTTATCAATG
GATTTCCTTCAAATTTAATAAAACAAGTTGAACTTTTAGATAAATCTTTTAATAAAATGAAGACCCCTGA
AAATATTATGTTATTTAGAGGCGACGACCCTGCTTATTTAGGAACAGAATTTCAAAACACTCTTCTTAAT
TCAAATGGTACAATTAATAAAACGGCTTTTGAAAAGGCTAAAGCTAAGTTTTTAAATGAAGATAGACTTG
AATATGGATATATTAGTACTTCGTTAATGAATGTTTCTCAATTTGCAGGAAGACCAATTATTACAAAATT
TAAAGTAGCAAAAGGCTCAAAGGCAGGATATATTGACCCTATTAGTGCTTTTGCAGGACAACTTGAAATG
TTGCTTCCTAGACATAGTACTTATCATATAGACGATATGAGATTATCTTCTGATGGTAAACAAATAATAA
TTACAGCAACAATGATGGGCACAGCTATCAATCCTAAAGGGCCCGGGATCCACCGGCCGGTCGCCACACC
GGTCGCCACCATGGTGAGCAAGGGCGAGGAGCTGTTCACCGGGGTGGTGCCCATCCTGGTCGAGCTGGAC
GGCGACGTAAACGGCCACAAGTTCAGCGTGTCCGGCGAGGGCGAGGGCGATGCCACCTACGGCAAGCTGA
CCCTGAAGTTCATCTGCACCACCGGCAAGCTGCCCGTGCCCTGGCCCACCCTCGTGACCACCCTGACCTA
CGGCGTGCAGTGCTTCAGCCGCTACCCCGACCACATGAAGCAGCACGACTTCTTCAAGTCCGCCATGCCC
GAAGGCTACGTCCAGGAGCGCACCATCTTCTTCAAGGACGACGGCAACTACAAGACCCGCGCCGAGGTGA
AGTTCGAGGGCGACACCCTGGTGAACCGCATCGAGCTGAAGGGCATCGACTTCAAGGAGGACGGCAACAT
CCTGGGGCACAAGCTGGAGTACAACTACAACAGCCACAACGTCTATATCATGGCCGACAAGCAGAAGAAC
GGCATCAAGGTGAACTTCAAGATCCGCCACAACATCGAGGACGGCAGCGTGCAGCTCGCCGACCACTACC
AGCAGAACACCCCCATCGGCGACGGCCCCGTGCTGCTGCCCGACAACCACTACCTGAGCACCCAGTCCGC
CCTGAGCAAAGACCCCAACGAGAAGCGCGATCACATGGTCCTGCTGGAGTTCGTGACCGCCGCCGGGATC
ACTCTCGGCATGGACGAGCTGTACAAGTAAAGCGGCCGCGACTCTAGAATTCCGCCCCCCCCCCCCTAAC
GTTACTGGCCGAAGCCGCTTGGAATAAGGCCGGTGTGCGTTTGTCTATATGTTATTTTCCACCATATTGC
CGTCTTTTGGCAATGTGAGGGCCCGGAAACCTGGCCCTGTCTTCTTGACGAGCATTCCTAGGGGTCTTTC
CCCTCTCGCCAAAGGAATGCAAGGTCTGTTGAATGTCGTGAAGGAAGCAGTTCCTCTGGAAGCTTCTTGA
AGACAAACAACGTCTGTAGCGACCCTTTGCAGGCAGCGGAACCCCCCACCTGGCGACAGGTGCCTCTGCG
GCCAAAAGCCACGTGTATAAGATACACCTGCAAAGGCGGCACAACCCCAGTGCCACGTTGTGAGTTGGAT
AGTTGTGGAAAGAGTCAAATGGCTCTCCTCAAGCGTATTCAACAAGGGGCTGAAGGATGCCCAGAAGGTA
CCCCATTGTATGGGATCTGATCTGGGGCCTCGGTGCACATGCTTTACATGTGTTTAGTCGAGGTTAAAAA
ACGTCTAGGCCCCCCGAACCACGGGGACGTGGTTTTCCTTTGAAAAACACGATGATAATACCATGGCTAG
ATTAGATAAAAGTAAAGTGATTAACAGCGCATTAGAGCTGCTTAATGAGGTCGGAATCGAAGGTTTAACA
ACCCGTAAACTCGCCCAGAAGCTAGGTGTAGAGCAGCCTACATTGTATTGGCATGTAAAAAATAAGCGGG
CTTTGCTCGACGCCTTAGCCATTGAGATGTTAGATAGGCACCATACTCACTTTTGCCCTTTAGAAGGGGA
AAGCTGGCAAGATTTTTTACGTAATAACGCTAAAAGTTTTAGATGTGCTTTACTAAGTCATCGCGATGGA
GCAAAAGTACATTTAGGTACACGGCCTACAGAAAAACAGTATGAAACTCTCGAAAATCAATTAGCCTTTT
TATGCCAACAAGGTTTTTCACTAGAGAATGCATTATATGCACTCAGCGCTGTGGGGCATTTTACTTTAGG
TTGCGTATTGGAAGATCAAGAGCATCAAGTCGCTAAAGAAGAAAGGGAAACACCTACTACTGATAGTATG
CCGCCATTATTACGACAAGCTATCGAATTATTTGATCACCAAGGTGCAGAGCCAGCCTTCTTATTCGGCC
TTGAATTGATCATATGCGGATTAGAAAAACAACTTAAATGTGAAAGTGGGTCGCCAAAAAAGAAGAGAAA
GGTCGACGGCGGTGGTGCTTTGTCTCCTCAGCACTCTGCTGTCACTCAAGGAAGTATCATCAAGAACAAG
GAGGGCATGGATGCTAAGTCACTAACTGCCTGGTCCCGGACACTGGTGACCTTCAAGGATGTATTTGTGG
ACTTCACCAGGGAGGAGTGGAAGCTGCTGGACACTGCTCAGCAGATCGTGTACAGAAATGTGATGCTGGA
GAACTATAAGAACCTGGTTTCCTTGGGTTATCAGCTTACTAAGCCAGATGTGATCCTCCGGTTGGAGAAG
GGAGAAGAGCCCTGGCTGGTGGAGAGAGAAATTCACCAAGAGACCCATCCTGATTCAGAGACTGCATTTG
AAATCAAATCATCAGTTTAAGGATCTCGACTAGCTAGTAGCTAGCTAGCTAGTCGAGCTCAAGCTTCGAA
TTCGATATCAAGCTTATCGATAATCAACCTCTGGATTACAAAATTTGTGAAAGATTGACTGGTATTCTTA
ACTATGTTGCTCCTTTTACGCTATGTGGATACGCTGCTTTAATGCCTTTGTATCATGCTATTGCTTCCCG
TATGGCTTTCATTTTCTCCTCCTTGTATAAATCCTGGTTGCTGTCTCTTTATGAGGAGTTGTGGCCCGTT
GTCAGGCAACGTGGCGTGGTGTGCACTGTGTTTGCTGACGCAACCCCCACTGGTTGGGGCATTGCCACCA
CCTGTCAGCTCCTTTCCGGGACTTTCGCTTTCCCCCTCCCTATTGCCACGGCGGAACTCATCGCCGCCTG
CCTTGCCCGCTGCTGGACAGGGGCTCGGCTGTTGGGCACTGACAATTCCGTGGTGTTGTCGGGGAAATCA
TCGTCCTTTCCTTGGCTGCTCGCCTGTGTTGCCACCTGGATTCTGCGCGGGACGTCCTTCTGCTACGTCC
CTTCGGCCCTCAATCCAGCGGACCTTCCTTCCCGCGGCCTGCTGCCGGCTCTGCGGCCTCTTCCGCGTCT
TCGCCTTCGCCCTCAGACGAGTCGGATCTCCCTTTGGGCCGCCTCCCCGCATCGATACCGTCGACCTCGA
GTACCTTTAAGACCAATGACTTACAAGGCAGCTGTAGATCTTAGCCACTTTTTAAAAGAAAAGGGGGGAC
TGGAAGGGCTAATTCACTCCCAACGAAGACAAGATCTCGAGTTTACCACTCCCTATCAGTGATAGAGAAA
AGTGAAAGTCGAGTTTACCACTCCCTATCAGTGATAGAGAAAAGTGAAAGTCGAGTTTACCACTCCCTAT
CAGTGATAGAGAAAAGTGAAAGTGAGTTTACCACTCCCTATCAGTGATAGAGAAAAGTGAAAGTCGAGTT
TACCACTCCCTATCAGTGATAGAGAAAAGTGAAAGTCGAGTTTACCACTCCCTATCAGTGATAGAGAAAA
GTGAAAGTCGAGTTTACCACTCCCTATCAGTGATAGAGAAAAGTGAAAGTCGGATCGATCTGCTTTTTGC
TTGTACTGGGTCTCTCTGGTTAGACCAGATCTGAGCCTGGGAGCTCTCTGGCTAACTAGGGAACCCACTG
CTTAAGCCTCAATAAAGCTTGCCTTGAGTGCTTCAAGTAGTGTGTGCCCGTCTGTTGTGTGACTCTGGTA
ACTAGAGATCCCTCAGACCCTTTTAGTCAGTGTGGAAAATCTCTAGCAGCATCTAGAAACCCGCTGATCA
GCCTCGACTGTGCCTTCTAGTTGCCAGCCATCTGTTGTTTGCCCCTCCCCCGTGCCTTCCTTGACCCTGG
AAGGTGCCACTCCCACTGTCCTTTCCTAATAAAATGAGGAAATTGCATCGCATTGTCTGAGTAGGTGTCA
TTCTATTCTGGGGGGTGGGGTGGGGCAGGACAGCAAGGGGGAGGATTGGGAAGACAATAGCAGGCATGCT
GGGGATGCGGTGGGCTCTATGGCTTCTGAGGCGGAAAGAACCAGCTGGGGCTCTAGGGGGTATCCCC
[124 nt withheld, positions 8748-8871]
C
[91 nt withheld, positions 8873-8963]
A
[49 nt withheld, positions 8965-9013]
CCTTTGACGTTGGAGTCCACGTTCTTT
[37 nt withheld, positions 9041-9077]
ACCCTATCTCGGTCTATTCTTTTGATTTATAAGGGATTTTGCCGATTTCGGCCTATTGGTTAAAAAATGA
GCTGATTTAACAAAAATTTAACGCGAATTAATTCTGTGGAATGTGTGTCAGTTAGGGTGTGGAAAGTCCC
CAGGCTCCCCAGCAGGCAGAAGTATGCAAAGCATGCATCTCAATTAGTCAGCAACCAGGTGTGGAAAGTC
CCCAGGCTCCCCAGCAGGCAGAAGTATGCAAAGCATGCATCTCAATTAGTCAGCAACCATAGTCCCGCCC
CTAACTCCGCCCATCCCGCCCCTAACTCCGCCCAGTTCCGCCCATTCTCCGCCCCATGGCTGACTAATTT
TTTTTATTTATGCAGAGGCCGAGGCCGCCTCTGCCTCTGAGCTATTCCAGAAGTAGTGAGGAGGCTTTTT
TGGAGGCCTAGGCTTTTGCAAAAAGCTCCCGGGAGCTTGTATATCCATTTTCGGATCTGATCAGCACGTG
TTGACAATTAATCATCGGCATAGTATATCGGCATAGTATAATACGACAAGGTGAGGAACTAAACCATGGC
CAAGTTGACCAGTGCCGTTCCGGTGCTCACCGCGCGCGACGTCGCCGGAGCGGTCGAGTTCTGGACCGAC
CGGCTCGGGTTCTCCCGGGACTTCGTGGAGGACGACTTCGCCGGTGTGGTCCGGGACGACGTGACCCTGT
TCATCAGCGCGGTCCAGGACCAGGTGGTGCCGGACAACACCCTGGCCTGGGTGTGGGTGCGCGGCCTGGA
CGAGCTGTACGCCGAGTGGTCGGAGGTCGTGTCCACGAACTTCCGGGACGCCTCCGGGCCGGCCATGACC
GAGATCGGCGAGCAGCCGTGGGGGCGGGAGTTCGCCCTGCGCGACCCGGCCGGCAACTGCGTGCACTTCG
TGGCCGAGGAGCAGGACTGACACGTGCTACGAGATTTCGATTCCACCGCCGCCTTCTATGAAAGGTTGGG
CTTCGGAATCGTTTTCCGGGACGCCGGCTGGATGATCCTCCAGCGCGGGGATCTCATGCTGGAGTTCTTC
GCCCACCCCAACTTGTTTATTGCAGCTTATAATGGTTACAAATAAAGCAATAGCATCACAAATTTCACAA
ATAAAGCATTTTTTTCACTGCATTCTAGTTGTGGTTTGTCCAAACTCATCAATGTATCTTATCATGTCTG
TATACCGTCGACCTCTAGCTAGAGCTTGGCGTAATCATGGTCATAGCTGTTTCCTGTGTGAAATTGTTAT
CCGCTCACAATTCCACACAACATACGAGCCGGAAGCATAAAGTGTAAAGCCTGGGGTGCCTAATGAGTGA
GCTAACTCACATTAATTGCGTTGCGCTCACTGCCCGCTTTCCAGTCGGGAAACCTGTCGTGCCAGCTGCA
TTAATGAATCGGCCAACGCGCGGGGAGAGGCGGTTTGCGTATTGGGCGCTCTTCCGCTTCCTCGCTCACT
GACTCGCTGCGCTCGGTCGTTCGGCTGCGGCGAGCGGTATCAGCTCACTCAAAGGCGGTAATACGGTTAT
CCACAGAATCAGGGGATAACGCAGGAAAGAACATGTGAGCAAAAGGCCAGCAAAAGGCCAGGAACCGTAA
AAAGGCCGCGTTGCTGGCGTTTTTCCATAGGCTCCGCCCCCCTGACGAGCATCACAAAAATCGACGCTCA
AGTCAGAGGTGGCGAAACCCGACAGGACTATAAAGATACCAGGCGTTTCCCCCTGGAAGCTCCCTCGTGC
GCTCTCCTGTTCCGACCCTGCCGCTTACCGGATACCTGTCCGCCTTTCTCCCTTCGGGAAGCGTGGCGCT
TTCTCATAGCTCACGCTGTAGGTATCTCAGTTCGGTGTAGGTCGTTCGCTCCAAGCTGGGCTGTGTGCAC
GAACCCCCCGTTCAGCCCGACCGCTGCGCCTTATCCGGTAACTATCGTCTTGAGTCCAACCCGGTAAGAC
ACGACTTATCGCCACTGGCAGCAGCCACTGGTAACAGGATTAGCAGAGCGAGGTATGTAGGCGGTGCTAC
AGAGTTCTTGAAGTGGTGGCCTAACTACGGCTACACTAGAAGAACAGTATTTGGTATCTGCGCTCTGCTG
AAGCCAGTTACCTTCGGAAAAAGAGTTGGTAGCTCTTGATCCGGCAAACAAACCACCGCTGGTAGCGGTG
GTTTTTTTGTTTGCAAGCAGCAGATTACGCGCAGAAAAAAAGGATCTCAAGAAGATCCTTTGATCTTTTC
TACGGGGTCTGACGCTCAGTGGAACGAAAACTCACGTTAAGGGATTTTGGTCATGAGATTATCAAAAAGG
ATCTTCACCTAGATCCTTTTAAATTAAAAATGAAGTTTTAAATCAATCTAAAGTATATATGAGTAAACTT
GGTCTGACAGTTACCAATGCTTAATCAGTGAGGCACCTATCTCAGCGATCTGTCTATTTCGTTCATCCAT
AGTTGCCTGACTCCCCGTCGTGTAGATAACTACGATACGGGAGGGCTTACCATCTGGCCCCAGTGCTGCA
ATGATACCGCGAGACCCACGCTCACCGGCTCCAGATTTATCAGCAATAAACCAGCCAGCCGGAAGGGCCG
AGCGCAGAAGTGGTCCTGCAACTTTATCCGCCTCCATCCAGTCTATTAATTGTTGCCGGGAAGCTAGAGT
AAGTAGTTCGCCAGTTAATAGTTTGCGCAACGTTGTTGCCATTGCTACAGGCATCGTGGTGTCACGCTCG
TCGTTTGGTATGGCTTCATTCAGCTCCGGTTCCCAACGATCAAGGCGAGTTACATGATCCCCCATGTTGT
GCAAAAAAGCGGTTAGCTCCTTCGGTCCTCCGATCGTTGTCAGAAGTAAGTTGGCCGCAGTGTTATCACT
CATGGTTATGGCAGCACTGCATAATTCTCTTACTGTCATGCCATCCGTAAGATGCTTTTCTGTGACTGGT
GAGTACTCAACCAAGTCATTCTGAGAATAGTGTATGCGGCGACCGAGTTGCTCTTGCCCGGCGTCAATAC
GGGATAATACCGCGCCACATAGCAGAACTTTAAAAGTGCTCATCATTGGAAAACGTTCTTCGGGGCGAAA
ACTCTCAAGGATCTTACCGCTGTTGAGATCCAGTTCGATGTAACCCACTCGTGCACCCAACTGATCTTCA
GCATCTTTTACTTTCACCAGCGTTTCTGGGTGAGCAAAAACAGGAAGGCAAAATGCCGCAAAAAAGGGAA
TAAGGGCGACACGGAAATGTTGAATACTCATACTCTTCCTTTTTCAATATTATTGAAGCATTTATCAGGG
TTATTGTCTCATGAGCGGATACATATTTGAATGTATTTAGAAAAATAAACAAATAGGGGTTCCGCGCACA
TTTCCCCGAAAAGTGCCACCTGACGTCGA
Features (pLannotate 1.2.2; 39 found; start..end, strand, type, name):
     26..78      -  misc_feature   bom (fragment): basis of mobility region from pBR322
    233..612     +  enhancer       CMV enhancer: human cytomegalovirus immediate early enhancer
    613..812     +  promoter       CMV promoter: human cytomegalovirus (CMV) immediate early promoter
    830..1010    +  LTR            5' LTR (truncated): truncated 5' long terminal repeat (LTR) from HIV-1
   1057..1182    +  misc_feature   HIV-1 Ψ: packaging signal of human immunodeficiency virus type 1
   1166..1529    +  CDS            HIV-1 gag (fragment): gag protein from human immunodeficiency virus 1; gag
   1675..1908    +  misc_feature   RRE: The Rev response element (RRE) of HIV-1 allows for Rev-dependent mRNA export from the nucleus to the cytoplasm.
   2285..2385    +  CDS            Rev (fragment): human immunodeficiency virus 1 (HIV-1) Rev protein; rev; enhances nuclear export of unspliced and incompletely spliced viral mRNAs
   2435..2552    +  misc_feature   cPPT/CTS: central polypurine tract and central termination sequence of HIV-1
   2617..3828    +  promoter       UbC promoter: human ubiquitin C promoter
   3839..3872    -  misc_feature   MCS (fragment): pUC18/19 multiple cloning site
   3875..3937    +  sig_peptide    Igκ leader: leader sequence from mouse immunoglobulin κ light chain
   4133..4798    +  CDS            C3 (fragment): ARC3_CBDP - Experimental evidence at protein level: Swiss-Prot protein existence level 1. ADP-ribosylates eukaryotic Rho and Rac proteins on an asparagine residue. From Clostridium botulinum D phage (Clostridium botulinum D bacteriophage).
   4799..4816    +  misc_feature   MCS (fragment): multiple cloning site
   4841..5560    +  CDS            EGFP: the original enhanced GFP (Yang et al., 1996) mammalian codon-optimized
   5599..6150    +  misc_feature   IRES: internal ribosome entry site (IRES) of the encephalomyocarditis virus (EMCV)
   6157..6772    +  CDS            TetR (fragment): tetracycline repressor TetR; tetR from transposon Tn10; TetR binds to the tetracycline operator tetO to inhibit transcription. This inhibition can be relieved by adding tetracycline or doxycycline.
   6774..6793    +  CDS            SV40 NLS (fragment): nuclear localization signal of SV40 (simian virus 40) large T antigen
   6897..7091    +  CDS            KRAB: Krüppel-associated box (KRAB) transcriptional repression domain from the human zinc finger protein ZNF10 (Margolin et al., 1994)
   7193..7213    +  misc_feature   MCS (fragment): multiple cloning site
   7232..7820    +  misc_feature   WPRE: woodchuck hepatitis virus posttranscriptional regulatory element
   7835..7948    +  CDS            nef (fragment): NEF_HV1LA - Experimental evidence at protein level: Swiss-Prot protein existence level 1. Extracellular Nef protein targets CD4(+) T-lymphocytes for apoptosis by interacting with CXCR4 surface receptors. From Human immunodeficiency virus type 1 group M subtype B (isolate Lai) (HIV-1).
   7960..8229    +  protein_bind   tetracycline response element: contains seven copies of the tetracycline operator tetO tetracycline repressor TetR
   8268..8448    +  LTR            5' LTR (truncated): truncated 5' long terminal repeat (LTR) from HIV-1
   8478..8702    +  polyA_signal   bGH poly(A) signal: bovine growth hormone polyadenylation signal
   8706..8727    +  promoter       SV40 promoter (fragment): SV40 enhancer and early promoter
   8748..9176    +  rep_origin     f1 ori (sequence partly withheld): f1 bacteriophage origin of replication; arrow indicates direction of (+) strand synthesis
   9190..9519    +  promoter       SV40 promoter: SV40 enhancer and early promoter
   9567..9614    +  promoter       EM7 promoter: synthetic bacterial promoter&nbsp
   9633..10007   +  CDS            BleoR: antibiotic-binding protein; Sh ble from Streptoalloteichus hindustanus; confers resistance to bleomycin, phleomycin, and Zeocin™
  10017..10142   +  CDS            ble (fragment): BLE_KLEPN - Experimental evidence at protein level: Swiss-Prot protein existence level 1. Binding protein with a strong affinity to the bleomycin family of antibiotics. Binds to CL990; an antimitotic-antibiotic compound. From Klebsiella pneumoniae.
  10137..10258   +  polyA_signal   SV40 poly(A) signal: SV40 polyadenylation signal
  10329..10351   -  protein_bind   lac operator (fragment): The lac repressor binds to the lac operator to inhibit transcription in E. coli. This inhibition can be relieved by adding lactose or isopropyl-β-D-thiogalactopyranoside (IPTG). lac repressor encoded by lacI
  10355..10385   -  promoter       lac promoter: promoter for the E. coli lac operon
  10400..10421   -  protein_bind   CAP binding site: CAP binding activates transcription in the presence of cAMP. E. coli catabolite activator protein
  10434..10526   -  CDS            lacI (fragment): lac repressor; lacI; The lac repressor binds to the lac operator to inhibit transcription in E. coli. This inhibition can be relieved by adding lactose or isopropyl-β-D-thiogalactopyranoside (IPTG).
  10709..11297   -  rep_origin     ori: high-copy-number ColE1/pMB1/pBR322/pUC origin of replication
  11468..12328   -  CDS            AmpR: β-lactamase; bla; confers resistance to ampicillin, carbenicillin, and related antibiotics
  12329..12433   -  promoter       AmpR promoter: bla
