[The description below was written by a language model from this plasmid's Addgene catalogue record and pLannotate feature annotations shown in this document.]
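Description:
pLVUT-spC3GFP is a third-generation-style, self-inactivating HIV-1 lentiviral transfer plasmid built on the pLVUT-tTR-KRAB backbone, designed for doxycycline-controlled ("Tet-on") expression of a secreted, cell-permeable C3 transferase in mammalian cells. In bacteria it is maintained through a high-copy ColE1/pUC origin with ampicillin resistance; an f1 origin is also present. Outside the viral genome, an SV40/EM7-driven BleoR cassette provides Zeocin resistance. Viral RNA is produced from a CMV enhancer/promoter fused to a truncated 5' LTR, and the genome carries the Ψ packaging signal, RRE, cPPT/CTS and WPRE, with a bGH polyadenylation signal downstream of the 3' LTR.

The payload is a single bicistronic unit driven by the human ubiquitin C promoter. The first cistron encodes the mouse Igκ leader for secretion, followed according to the catalogue entry by a TAT peptide for cell entry (not separately annotated in the feature table), then amino acids 30–251 of Clostridium botulinum exoenzyme C3, fused at its C terminus to EGFP. C3 ADP-ribosylates Rho-family GTPases, so the fusion acts as a traceable RhoA inhibitor that can spread from transduced cells to neighbours. An EMCV IRES then drives the TetR–NLS–KRAB repressor. A tetracycline response element with seven tetO copies sits in the 3' LTR region and is copied to both LTRs on integration. Without drug, tTR-KRAB binds these sites and silences the nearby UbC promoter; doxycycline releases it, allowing expression. The associated publication describes its use in gene therapy for continuous, conditional RhoA inhibition.
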