Addgene plasmid #225487: pLVUT-spC3GFP
Purpose: Tet-on lentiviral vector for controlled expression of a secretable and permeable form of C. botulinum exoenzyme C3 transferase fused with EGFP
Depositing lab: Robert Gross. Depositing organization: Emory University. Publication: C3 transferase gene therapy for continuous conditional RhoA inhibition. Gutekunst CA, Tung JK, McDougal ME, Gross RE. Neuroscience. 2016 Dec 17;339:308-318. doi: 10.1016/j.neuroscience.2016.10.022. Epub 2016 Oct 13. PubMed 27746349.
Backbone
  Vector backbone: pLVUT-tTR-KRAB
  Backbone manufacturer: Addgene Plasmid #11651, PIs Patrick Aebischer and Didier Trono
  Backbone size w/o insert (bp): 11508
  Total vector size (bp): 12467
  Vector type: Mammalian Expression, Lentiviral
  Selectable markers: Zeocin
Growth in bacteria
  Bacterial resistance: Ampicillin, 100 μg/mL
  Growth temperature: 37°C
  Growth strain: NEB Stable
  Copy number: High Copy
Gene/Insert
  Gene/Insert name: Secretable and permeable exoenzyme C3 transferase (alt name: C3 following Igκ leader and TAT peptide)
  Species: C. botulinum
  Insert size (bp): 959
  Mutation: Amino acids 30-251
  Promoter: Human ubiquitin C
  Tag / fusion protein: EGFP (C terminal on backbone)
  Cloning method: Restriction Enzyme; 5′ cloning site AgeI (not destroyed); 3′ cloning site AgeI (not destroyed)
  Sequencing primers: 5′ tgaagctccggttttgaact; 3′ cgtcgccgtccagctcgaccag
Terms and licenses: Academic/Nonprofit Terms; Industry Terms: Not Available to Industry
How to cite: pLVUT-spC3GFP was a gift from Robert Gross (Addgene plasmid # 225487 ; http://n2t.net/addgene:225487 ; RRID:Addgene_225487)
